>Addgene plasmid #171255 | Flag-M4-AR-R21K | addgene full sequence | sequence record 336029 | Addgene NGS Result
CCATTCGCCATTCAGGCTGCGCAACTGTTGGGAAGGGCGATCGGTGCGGGCCTCTTCGCTATTACGCCAG
CTGGCGAAAGGGGGATGTGCTGCAAGGCGATTAAGTTGGGTAACGCCAGGGTTTTCCCAGTCACGACGTT
GTAAAACGACGGCCAGTGCCAAGCTGATCTATACATTGAATCAATATTGGCAATTAGCCATATTAGTCAT
TGGTTATATAGCATAAATCAATATTGGCTATTGGCCATTGCATACGTTGTATCTATATCATAATATGTAC
ATTTATATTGGCTCATGTCCAATATGACCGCCATGTTGACATTGATTATTGACTAGTTATTAATAGTAAT
CAATTACGGGGTCATTAGTTCATAGCCCATATATGGAGTTCCGCGTTACATAACTTACGGTAAATGGCCC
GCCTGGCTGACCGCCCAACGACCCCCGCCCATTGACGTCAATAATGACGTATGTTCCCATAGTAACGCCA
ATAGGGACTTTCCATTGACGTCAATGGGTGGAGTATTTACGGTAAACTGCCCACTTGGCAGTACATCAAG
TGTATCATATGCCAAGTCCGCCCCCTATTGACGTCAATGACGGTAAATGGCCCGCCTGGCATTATGCCCA
GTACATGACCTTACGGGACTTTCCTACTTGGCAGTACATCTACGTATTAGTCATCGCTATTACCATGGTG
ATGCGGTTTTGGCAGTACACCAATGGGCGTGGATAGCGGTTTGACTCACGGGGATTTCCAAGTCTCCACC
CCATTGACGTCAATGGGAGTTTGTTTTGGCACCAAAATCAACGGGACTTTCCAAAATGTCGTAATAACCC
CGCCCCGTTGACGCAAATGGGCGGTAGGCGTGTACGGTGGGAGGTCTATATAAGCAGAGCTCGTTTAGTG
AACCGTCAGAATTAACCATGGACTACAAAGACCATGACGGTGATTATAAAGATCATGACATCGATTACAA
GGATGACGATGACAAGCTTCCGCGGGGATCCATGGAAGTGCAGTTAGGGCTGGGAAGGGTCTACCCTCGG
CCGCCGTCCAAGACCTACAAAGGAGCTTTCCAGAATCTGTTCCAGAGCGTGCGCGAAGTGATCCAGAACC
CGGGCCCCAGGCACCCAGAGGCCGCGAGCGCAGCACCTCCCGGCGCCAGTTTGCTGCTGCTGCAGCAGCA
GCAGCAGCAGCAGCAGCAGCAGCAGCAGCAGCAGCAGCAGCAGCAGCAGCAGCAGCAAGAGACTAGCCCC
AGGCAGCAGCAGCAGCAGCAGGGTGAGGATGGTTCTCCCCAAGCCCATCGTAGAGGCCCCACAGGCTACC
TGGTCCTGGATGAGGAACAGCAACCTTCACAGCCGCAGTCGGCCCTGGAGTGCCACCCCGAGAGAGGTTG
CGTCCCAGAGCCTGGAGCCGCCGTGGCCGCCAGCAAGGGGCTGCCGCAGCAGCTGCCAGCACCTCCGGAC
GAGGATGACTCAGCTGCCCCATCCACGTTGTCCCTGCTGGGCCCCACTTTCCCCGGCTTAAGCAGCTGCT
CCGCTGACCTTAAAGACATCCTGAGCGAGGCCAGCACCATGCAACTCCTTCAGCAACAGCAGCAGGAAGC
AGTATCCGAAGGCAGCAGCAGCGGGAGAGCGAGGGAGGCCTCGGGGGCTCCCACTTCCTCCAAGGACAAT
TACTTAGGGGGCACTTCGACCATTTCTGACAACGCCAAGGAGTTGTGTAAGGCAGTGTCGGTGTCCATGG
GCCTGGGTGTGGAGGCGTTGGAGCATCTGAGTCCAGGGGAACAGCTTCGGGGGGATTGCATGTACGCCCC
ACTTTTGGGAGTTCCACCCGCTGTGCGTCCCACTCCTTGTGCCCCATTGGCCGAATGCAAAGGTTCTCTG
CTAGACGACAGCGCAGGCAAGAGCACTGAAGATACTGCTGAGTATTCCCCTTTCAAGGGAGGTTACACCA
AAGGGCTAGAAGGCGAGAGCCTAGGCTGCTCTGGCAGCGCTGCAGCAGGGAGCTCCGGGACACTTGAACT
GCCGTCTACCCTGTCTCTCTACAAGTCCGGAGCACTGGACGAGGCAGCTGCGTACCAGAGTCGCGACTAC
TACAACTTTCCACTGGCTCTGGCCGGACCGCCGCCCCCTCCGCCGCCTCCCCATCCCCACGCTCGCATCA
AGCTGGAGAACCCGCTGGACTACGGCAGCGCCTGGGCGGCTGCGGCGGCGCAGTGCCGCTATGGGGACCT
GGCGAGCCTGCATGGCGCGGGTGCAGCGGGACCCGGTTCTGGGTCACCCTCAGCCGCCGCTTCCTCATCC
TGGCACACTCTCTTCACAGCCGAAGAAGGCCAGTTGTATGGACCGTGTGGTGGTGGTGGGGGTGGTGGCG
GCGGCGGCGGCGGCGGCGGCGGCGGCGGCGGCGGCGGCGGCGGCGGCGAGGCGGGAGCTGTAGCCCCCTA
CGGCTACACTCGGCCCCCTCAGGGGCTGGCGGGCCAGGAAAGCGACTTCACCGCACCTGATGTGTGGTAC
CCTGGCGGCATGGTGAGCAGAGTGCCCTATCCCAGTCCCACTTGTGTCAAAAGCGAAATGGGCCCCTGGA
TGGATAGCTACTCCGGACCTTACGGGGACATGCGTTTGGAGACTGCCAGGGACCATGTTTTGCCCATTGA
CTATTACTTTCCACCCCAGAAGACCTGCCTGATCTGTGGAGATGAAGCTTCTGGGTGTCACTATGGAGCT
CTCACATGTGGAAGCTGCAAGGTCTTCTTCAAAAGAGCCGCTGAAGGGAAACAGAAGTACCTGTGCGCCA
GCAGAAATGATTGCACTATTGATAAATTCCGAAGGAAAAATTGTCCATCTTGTCGTCTTCGGAAATGTTA
TGAAGCAGGGATGACTCTGGGAGCCCGGAAGCTGAAGAAACTTGGTAATCTGAAACTACAGGAGGAAGGA
GAGGCTTCCAGCACCACCAGCCCCACTGAGGAGACAACCCAGAAGCTGACAGTGTCACACATTGAAGGCT
ATGAATGTCAGCCCATCTTTCTGAATGTCCTGGAAGCCATTGAGCCAGGTGTAGTGTGTGCTGGACACGA
CAACAACCAGCCCGACTCCTTTGCAGCCTTGCTCTCTAGCCTCAATGAACTGGGAGAGAGACAGCTTGTA
CACGTGGTCAAGTGGGCCAAGGCCTTGCCTGGCTTCCGCAACTTACACGTGGACGACCAGATGGCTGTCA
TTCAGTACTCCTGGATGGGGCTCATGGTGTTTGCCATGGGCTGGCGATCCTTCACCAATGTCAACTCCAG
GATGCTCTACTTCGCCCCTGATCTGGTTTTCAATGAGTACCGCATGCACAAGTCCCGGATGTACAGCCAG
TGTGTCCGAATGAGGCACCTCTCTCAAGAGTTTGGATGGCTCCAAATCACCCCCCAGGAATTCCTGTGCA
TGAAAGCACTGCTACTCTTCAGCATTATTCCAGTGGATGGGCTGAAAAATCAAAAATTCTTTGATGAACT
TCGAATGAACTACATCAAGGAACTCGATCGTATCATTGCATGCAAAAGAAAAAATCCCACATCCTGCTCA
AGACGCTTCTACCAGCTCACCAAGCTCCTGGACTCCGTGCAGCCTATTGCGAGAGAGCTGCATCAGTTCA
CTTTTGACCTGCTAATCAAGTCACACATGGTGAGCGTGGACTTTCCGGAAATGATGGCAGAGATCATCTC
TGTGCAAGTGCCCAAGATCCTTTCTGGGAAAGTCAAGCCCATCTATTTCCACACCCAGTGAAGCATTGGA
AACCCTATTTCCCCACCCCAGCTCATGCCCCCTTTCAGATGTCTTCTGCCTGTTATAACTCTGCACTACT
CCTCTGCAGTGCCTTGGGGAATTTCCTCTATTGATGTACAGTCTGTCATGAACATGTTCCTCAATTCTAT
TTGCTGGGCTTTTTTTTTCTCTTTCTCTCCTTTCTTTTTCTTCTTCCCTCCCTATCTAACCCTCCCATGG
CACCTTCAGACTTTGCTTCCCATTGTGGCTCCTATCTGTGTTTTGAATGGTGTTGTATGCCTTTATCCAG
CACAGTGGCGGCCGCGATTCCGGGTGGCATCCCTGTGACCCCTCCCCAGTGCCTCTCCTGGCCCTGGAAG
TTGCCACTCCAGTGCCCACCAGCCTTGTCCTAATAAAATTAAGTTGCATCATTTTGTCTGACTAGGTGTC
CTTCTATAATATTATGGGGTGGAGGGGGGTGGTATGGAGCAAGGGGCAAGTTGGGAAGACAACCTGTAGG
GCCTGCGGGGTCTATTGGGAACCAAGCTGGAGTGCAGTGGCACAATCTTGGCTCACTGCAATCTCCGCCT
CCTGGGTTCAAGCGATTCTCCTGCCTCAGCCTCCCGAGTTGTTGGGATTCCAGGCATGCATGACCAGGCT
CAGCTAATTTTTGTTTTTTTGGTAGAGACGGGGTTTCACCATATTGGCCAGGCTGGTCTCCAACTCCTAA
TCTCAGGTGATCTACCCACCTTGGCCTCCCAAATTGCTGGGATTACAGGCGTGAACCACTGCTCCCTTCC
CTGTCCTTCTGATTTTAAAATAACTATACCAGCAGGAGGACGTCCAGACACAGCATAGGCTACCTGGCCA
TGCCCAACCGGTGGGACATTTGAGTTGCTTGCTTGGCACTGTCCTCTCATGCGTTGGGTCCACTCAGTAG
ATGCCTGTTGAATTGGGTACGCGGCCAGCTTGGCTGTGGAATGTGTGTCAGTTAGGGTGTGGAAAGTCCC
CAGGCTCCCCAGCAGGCAGAAGTATGCAAAGCATGCATCTCAATTAGTCAGCAACCAGGTGTGGAAAGTC
CCCAGGCTCCCCAGCAGGCAGAAGTATGCAAAGCATGCATCTCAATTAGTCAGCAACCATAGTCCCGCCC
CTAACTCCGCCCATCCCGCCCCTAACTCCGCCCAGTTCCGCCCATTCTCCGCCCCATGGCTGACTAATTT
TTTTTATTTATGCAGAGGCCGAGGCCGCCTCGGCCTCTGAGCTATTCCAGAAGTAGTGAGGAGGCTTTTT
TGGAGGAATTGATCAGCTTGGGATCTGATCAAGAGACAGGATGAGGATCGTTTCGCATGATTGAACAAGA
TGGATTGCACGCAGGTTCTCCGGCCGCTTGGGTGGAGAGGCTATTCGGCTATGACTGGGCACAACAGACA
ATCGGCTGCTCTGATGCCGCCGTGTTCCGGCTGTCAGCGCAGGGGCGCCCGGTTCTTTTTGTCAAGACCG
ACCTGTCCGGTGCCCTGAATGAACTGCAGGACGAGGCAGCGCGGCTATCGTGGCTGGCCACGACGGGCGT
TCCTTGCGCAGCTGTGCTCGACGTTGTCACTGAAGCGGGAAGGGACTGGCTGCTATTGGGCGAAGTGCCG
GGGCAGGATCTCCTGTCATCTCACCTTGCTCCTGCCGAGAAAGTATCCATCATGGCTGATGCAATGCGGC
GGCTGCATACGCTTGATCCGGCTACCTGCCCATTCGACCACCAAGCGAAACATCGCATCGAGCGAGCACG
TACTCGGATGGAAGCCGGTCTTGTCGATCAGGATGATCTGGACGAAGAGCATCAGGGGCTCGCGCCAGCC
GAACTGTTCGCCAGGCTCAAGGCGCGCATGCCCGACGGCGAGGATCTCGTCGTGACCCATGGCGATGCCT
GCTTGCCGAATATCATGGTGGAAAATGGCCGCTTTTCTGGATTCATCGACTGTGGCCGGCTGGGTGTGGC
GGACCGCTATCAGGACATAGCGTTGGCTACCCGTGATATTGCTGAAGAGCTTGGCGGCGAATGGGCTGAC
CGCTTCCTCGTGCTTTACGGTATCGCCGCTCCCGATTCGCAGCGCATCGCCTTCTATCGCCTTCTTGACG
AGTTCTTCTGAGCGGGACTCTGGGGTTCGAAATGACCGACCAAGCGACGCCCAACCTGCCATCACGAGAT
TTCGATTCCACCGCCGCCTTCTATGAAAGGTTGGGCTTCGGAATCGTTTTCCGGGACGCCGGCTGGATGA
TCCTCCAGCGCGGGGATCTCATGCTGGAGTTCTTCGCCCACCTCGGGCTCGATCCCCTCGCGAGTTGGTT
CAGCTGCTGCCTGAGGCTGGACGACCTCGCGGAGTTCTACCGGCAGTGCAAATCCGTCGGCATCCAGGAA
ACCAGCAGCGGCTATCCGCGCATCCATGCCCCCGAACTGCAGGAGTGGGGAGGCACGATGGCCGCTTTGG
TCGACCCGGACGGGACGCTCCTGCGCCTGATACAGAACGAATTGCTTGCAGGCATCTCATGAGTGTGTCT
TCCCGTTTTCCGCCTGAGGTCACTGCGTGGATGGAGCGCTGGCGCCTGCTGCGCGACGGCGAGCTGCTCA
CCACCCACTCGCCAAGCTGGAACCGTAAAAAGGCCGCGTTGCTGGCGTTTTTCCATAGGCTCCGCCGATC
ATAATCAGCCATACCACATTTGTAGAGGTTTTACTTGCTTTAAAAAACCTCCCACACCTCCCCCTGAACC
TGAAACATAAAATGAATGCAATTGTTGTTGTTAACTTGTTTATTGCAGCTTATAATGGTTACAAATAAAG
CAATAGCATCACAAATTTCACAAATAAAGCATTTTTTTCACTGCATTCTAGTTGTGGTTTGTCCAAACTC
ATCAATGTATCTTATCATGTCTGGATCAATTCCCTATAGTGAGTCGTATTAAATTCGTAATCATGTCATA
GCTGTTTCCTGTGTGAAATTGTTATCCGCTCACAATTCCACACAACATACGAGCCGGAAGCATAAAGTGT
AAAGCCTGGGGTGCCTAATGAGTGAGCTAACTCACATTAATTGCGTTGCGCTCACTGCCCGCTTTCCAGT
CGGGAAACCTGTCGTGCCAGCTGCATTAATGAATCGGCCAACGCGCGGGGAGAGGCGGTTTGCGTATTGG
GCGCTCTTCCGCTTCCTCGCTCACTGACTCGCTGCGCTCGGTCGTTCGGCTGCGGCGAGCGGTATCAGCT
CACTCAAAGGCGGTAATACGGTTATCCACAGAATCAGGGGATAACGCAGGAAAGAACATGTGAGCAAAAG
GCCAGCAAAAGGCCAGGAACCGTAAAAAGGCCGCGTTGCTGGCGTTTTTCCATAGGCTCCGCCCCCCTGA
CGAGCATCACAAAAATCGACGCTCAAGTCAGAGGTGGCGAAACCCGACAGGACTATAAAGATACCAGGCG
TTTCCCCCTGGAAGCTCCCTCGTGCGCTCTCCTGTTCCGACCCTGCCGCTTACCGGATACCTGTCCGCCT
TTCTCCCTTCGGGAAGCGTGGCGCTTTCTCATAGCTCACGCTGTAGGTATCTCAGTTCGGTGTAGGTCGT
TCGCTCCAAGCTGGGCTGTGTGCACGAACCCCCCGTTCAGCCCGACCGCTGCGCCTTATCCGGTAACTAT
CGTCTTGAGTCCAACCCGGTAAGACACGACTTATCGCCACTGGCAGCAGCCACTGGTAACAGGATTAGCA
GAGCGAGGTATGTAGGCGGTGCTACAGAGTTCTTGAAGTGGTGGCCTAACTACGGCTACACTAGAAGAAC
AGTATTTGGTATCTGCGCTCTGCTGAAGCCAGTTACCTTCGGAAAAAGAGTTGGTAGCTCTTGATCCGGC
AAACAAACCACCGCTGGTAGCGGTGGTTTTTTTGTTTGCAAGCAGCAGATTACGCGCAGAAAAAAAGGAT
CTCAAGAAGATCCTTTGATCTTTTCTACGGGGTCTGACGCTCAGTGGAACGAAAACTCACGTTAAGGGAT
TTTGGTCATGAGATTATCAAAAAGGATCTTCACCTAGATCCTTTTAAATTAAAAATGAAGTTTTAAATCA
ATCTAAAGTATATATGAGTAAACTTGGTCTGACAGTTACCAATGCTTAATCAGTGAGGCACCTATCTCAG
CGATCTGTCTATTTCGTTCATCCATAGTTGCCTGACTCCCCGTCGTGTAGATAACTACGATACGGGAGGG
CTTACCATCTGGCCCCAGTGCTGCAATGATACCGCGAGACCCACGCTCACCGGCTCCAGATTTATCAGCA
ATAAACCAGCCAGCCGGAAGGGCCGAGCGCAGAAGTGGTCCTGCAACTTTATCCGCCTCCATCCAGTCTA
TTAATTGTTGCCGGGAAGCTAGAGTAAGTAGTTCGCCAGTTAATAGTTTGCGCAACGTTGTTGCCATTGC
TACAGGCATCGTGGTGTCACGCTCGTCGTTTGGTATGGCTTCATTCAGCTCCGGTTCCCAACGATCAAGG
CGAGTTACATGATCCCCCATGTTGTGCAAAAAAGCGGTTAGCTCCTTCGGTCCTCCGATCGTTGTCAGAA
GTAAGTTGGCCGCAGTGTTATCACTCATGGTTATGGCAGCACTGCATAATTCTCTTACTGTCATGCCATC
CGTAAGATGCTTTTCTGTGACTGGTGAGTACTCAACCAAGTCATTCTGAGAATAGTGTATGCGGCGACCG
AGTTGCTCTTGCCCGGCGTCAATACGGGATAATACCGCGCCACATAGCAGAACTTTAAAAGTGCTCATCA
TTGGAAAACGTTCTTCGGGGCGAAAACTCTCAAGGATCTTACCGCTGTTGAGATCCAGTTCGATGTAACC
CACTCGTGCACCCAACTGATCTTCAGCATCTTTTACTTTCACCAGCGTTTCTGGGTGAGCAAAAACAGGA
AGGCAAAATGCCGCAAAAAAGGGAATAAGGGCGACACGGAAATGTTGAATACTCATACTCTTCCTTTTTC
AATATTATTGAAGCATTTATCAGGGTTATTGTCTCATGAGCGGATACATATTTGAATGTATTTAGAAAAA
TAAACAAATAGGGGTTCCGCGCACATTTCCCCGAAAAGTGCCACCTG
[124 nt withheld, positions 8868-8991]
C
[91 nt withheld, positions 8993-9083]
A
[49 nt withheld, positions 9085-9133]
CCTTTGACGTTGGAGTCCACGTTCTTT
[37 nt withheld, positions 9161-9197]
ACCCTATCTCGGTCTATTCTTTTGATTTATAAGGGATTTTGCCGATTTCGGCCTATTGGTTAAAAAATGA
GCTGATTTAACAAAAATTTAACGCGAATTTTAACAAAATATTAACGCTTACAATTT
Features (pLannotate 1.2.2; 22 found; start..end, strand, type, name):
      4..158     -  CDS            lacZα (fragment): LacZα fragment of β-galactosidase; lacZ fragment
    318..697     +  enhancer       CMV enhancer: human cytomegalovirus immediate early enhancer
    699..898     +  promoter       CMV promoter: human cytomegalovirus (CMV) immediate early promoter
    931..996     +  CDS            3xFLAG: three tandem FLAG® epitope tags, followed by an enterokinase cleavage site
   1012..3768    +  CDS            AR: ANDR_HUMAN - Also known as DHTR, NR3C4. Experimental evidence at protein level: Swiss-Prot protein existence level 1. [Isoform 4]: Lacks the C-terminal ligand-binding domain and may therefore constitutively activate the transcription of a specific set of genes independently of steroid hormones. From Homo sapiens (Human).
   4082..4704    +  polyA_signal   hGH poly(A) signal: human growth hormone polyadenylation signal
   4746..5043    +  promoter       SV40 promoter: SV40 enhancer and early promoter
   5097..5888    +  CDS            neo: KKA2_KLEPN - Also known as kan, nptII. Experimental evidence at protein level: Swiss-Prot protein existence level 1. Resistance to kanamycin, neomycin, paromomycin, ribostamycin, butirosin and gentamicin B. From Klebsiella pneumoniae.
   5912..6289    +  CDS            ble: BLE_KLEPN - Experimental evidence at protein level: Swiss-Prot protein existence level 1. Binding protein with a strong affinity to the bleomycin family of antibiotics. Binds to CL990; an antimitotic-antibiotic compound. From Klebsiella pneumoniae.
   6331..6390    +  CDS            str (fragment): STR_KLEPN - Protein inferred from homology: Swiss-Prot protein existence level 3. The aminoglycoside phosphotransferases achieve inactivation of their antibiotic substrates by phosphorylation. From Klebsiella pneumoniae.
   6413..6436    -  rep_origin     CloDF13 ori (fragment): Plasmids containing the CloDF13 (CDF) origin of replication can be propagated in E. coli cells that contain additional plasmids with compatible origins.
   6437..6520    +  CDS            large T antigen (fragment): large T antigen from SV40 (simian virus 40)
   6543..6677    +  polyA_signal   SV40 poly(A) signal: SV40 polyadenylation signal
   6683..6701    -  promoter       T7 promoter: promoter for bacteriophage T7 RNA polymerase
   6739..6755    -  protein_bind   lac operator: The lac repressor binds to the lac operator to inhibit transcription in E. coli. This inhibition can be relieved by adding lactose or isopropyl-β-D-thiogalactopyranoside (IPTG). lac repressor encoded by lacI
   6763..6793    -  promoter       lac promoter: promoter for the E. coli lac operon
   6808..6829    -  protein_bind   CAP binding site: CAP binding activates transcription in the presence of cAMP. E. coli catabolite activator protein
   6842..6934    -  CDS            lacI (fragment): lac repressor; lacI; The lac repressor binds to the lac operator to inhibit transcription in E. coli. This inhibition can be relieved by adding lactose or isopropyl-β-D-thiogalactopyranoside (IPTG).
   7117..7705    -  rep_origin     ori: high-copy-number ColE1/pMB1/pBR322/pUC origin of replication
   7876..8736    -  CDS            AmpR: β-lactamase; bla; confers resistance to ampicillin, carbenicillin, and related antibiotics
   8737..8841    -  promoter       AmpR promoter: bla
   8868..9296    +  rep_origin     f1 ori (sequence partly withheld): f1 bacteriophage origin of replication; arrow indicates direction of (+) strand synthesis
