[The description below was written by a language model from this plasmid's Addgene catalogue record and pLannotate feature annotations shown in this document.]
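Description:
Flag-M4-AR-R21K is a mammalian expression plasmid built on the commercial p3XFLAG-CMV-10 backbone and encodes the human androgen receptor (AR) carrying an arginine-to-lysine substitution at position 21 (R21K). The AR cDNA was inserted between BamHI and NotI sites downstream of the human cytomegalovirus immediate-early enhancer and promoter, in frame with the backbone's N-terminal 3xFLAG epitope, which also includes an enterokinase cleavage site. Transcripts are terminated by the human growth hormone polyadenylation signal. The annotated AR coding region spans about 2.8 kb, consistent with a full-length receptor. The isoform note attached to that feature is generic database text rather than a statement about this insert. The depositor cautions that the exact residue numbering may differ slightly between human AR reference versions, and notes that two XmaI sites in the backbone and one EcoRI site in the AR 3′UTR were removed by mutagenesis.

In E. coli, the plasmid is maintained at high copy through a ColE1/pUC-type origin and selected with ampicillin via β-lactamase. An f1 origin is also present. In mammalian cells, an SV40 early promoter drives the neo (aminoglycoside phosphotransferase) gene, followed by an SV40 polyadenylation signal, which allows G418 selection of stable lines. The sequences annotated after neo (ble and a str fragment) appear to be carried along with the neo cassette, and the lacZα, lac promoter/operator and lacI fragments are backbone remnants. None of these has a role stated in the record. The construct is used for transient or stable expression of FLAG-tagged AR-R21K, and the tag allows the mutant receptor to be detected or immunoprecipitated. The record does not state the functional question the arginine mutant addresses.
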