Addgene plasmid #171255: Flag-M4-AR-R21K
Purpose: Mammalian expression of 3xFlag-tagged human androgen receptor Arginine mutant: AR-Arg21Lys (AR-R21K)
Depositing lab: Steven Balk. Depositing organization: Beth Israel Deaconess Medical Center.
Backbone
  Vector backbone: p3XFLAG-CMV-10
  Backbone manufacturer: Sigma-Aldrich
  Backbone size w/o insert (bp): 6400
  Vector type: Mammalian Expression
  Selectable markers: Neomycin (select with G418)
Growth in bacteria
  Bacterial resistance: Ampicillin, 100 μg/mL
  Growth temperature: 37°C
  Growth strain: DH5alpha
  Copy number: High Copy
Gene/Insert
  Gene/Insert name: 3xFlag-tagged human androgen receptor Arg21Lys mutant (alt name: Flag-AR-R21K)
  Species: H. sapiens (human)
  Insert size (bp): 3000
  Mutation: AR-Arg21Lys (AR-R21K)
  Entrez Gene: AR (a.k.a. AIS, AR8, DHTR, HUMARA, HYSP1, KD, NR3C4, SBMA, SMAX1, TFM)
  Promoter: CMV
  Tag / fusion protein: Flag (N terminal on backbone)
  Cloning method: Restriction Enzyme; 5′ cloning site BamHI (unknown if destroyed); 3′ cloning site NotI (unknown if destroyed)
  Sequencing primers: 5′ CMV_fwd_primer
Terms and licenses: Academic/Nonprofit Terms; Industry Terms: Not Available to Industry
Depositor comments: Flag-tagged human AR Arginine mutant, and the exact amino position and composition may slightly vary based on human AR versions. Two XmaI sites on the vector backbone and one EcoRI site at the 3'UTR of AR cDNA were deleted by DNA mutagenesis.
How to cite: Flag-M4-AR-R21K was a gift from Steven Balk (Addgene plasmid # 171255 ; http://n2t.net/addgene:171255 ; RRID:Addgene_171255)
